Addgene plasmid #21013: MEIS1A-MIY
Depositing lab: Corey Largman. Depositing organization: San Francisco VA Health Care System. Publication: HOXB6 overexpression in murine bone marrow immortalizes a myelomonocytic precursor in vitro and causes hematopoietic stem cell expansion and acute myeloid leukemia in vivo. Fischbach NA, Rozenfeld S, Shen W, Fong S, Chrobak D, Ginzinger D, Kogan SC, Radhakrishnan A, Le Beau MM, Largman C, Lawrence HJ. Blood. 2005 Feb 15. 105(4):1456-66. 10.1182/blood-2004-04-1583 PubMed 15522959.
Backbone
  Vector backbone: MSCV-IRES-YFP
  Backbone size w/o insert (bp): 5000
  Vector type: Mammalian Expression, Retroviral
Growth in bacteria
  Bacterial resistance: Ampicillin, 100 μg/mL
  Growth temperature: 37°C
  Growth strain: DH5alpha
  Copy number: Unknown
Gene/Insert
  Gene/Insert name: MEIS1A
  Species: M. musculus (mouse)
  Insert size (bp): 1200
  Entrez Gene: Meis1 (a.k.a. C530044H18Rik, Evi8)
  Tag / fusion protein: IRES (C terminal on backbone); YFP (C terminal on backbone)
  Cloning method: Restriction Enzyme; 5′ cloning site EcoRI (not destroyed); 3′ cloning site EcoRI (not destroyed)
  Sequencing primers: 5′ pLXSN-5; 3′ MSCV-rev
Resource information
  A portion of this plasmid was derived from a plasmid made by: Meis1A from Arthur Buchberg, YFP-IRES from Keith Humphries
Terms and licenses: Academic/Nonprofit Terms; Industry Terms: Not Available to Industry
How to cite: MEIS1A-MIY was a gift from Corey Largman (Addgene plasmid # 21013 ; http://n2t.net/addgene:21013 ; RRID:Addgene_21013)
