[The description below was written by a language model from this plasmid's Addgene catalogue record and the feature table of its GenBank file.]
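Description:
MEIS1A-MIY is a retroviral mammalian expression plasmid built on the MSCV-IRES-YFP ("MIY") backbone, a murine stem cell virus vector of roughly 5 kb. It carries an approximately 1.2 kb insert encoding mouse Meis1a, an isoform of the TALE-class homeodomain protein Meis1 (also known as Evi8). The plasmid is propagated in E. coli under ampicillin selection; the record lists the copy number as unknown and does not name the bacterial origin of replication. The cDNA was inserted by restriction cloning into an EcoRI site that is retained on both sides, so the fragment can be excised with that single enzyme, and its orientation depended on the clone chosen.

In MSCV-type vectors, transcription in transduced cells normally runs from the viral long terminal repeat, although the record does not explicitly list the promoter or the viral elements. Downstream of Meis1a sits an internal ribosome entry site followed by YFP. Although the catalogue lists these under tags, the IRES arrangement produces a bicistronic message from which Meis1a and YFP are translated as separate proteins rather than as a fusion. YFP fluorescence therefore marks transduced cells and allows them to be tracked or sorted.

The associated publication concerns HOXB6 overexpression in murine bone marrow, with immortalization of myelomonocytic precursors, stem cell expansion and acute myeloid leukemia. This suggests the construct was used for retroviral delivery of Meis1a into hematopoietic cells in that setting. The sequence record held for the plasmid is only an 838 bp partial read without annotated features, so it provides no independent confirmation of the construct's elements.
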