LOCUS       Exported 838 bp ds-DNA linear SYN 31-MAY-2021
DEFINITION  synthetic linear DNA
ACCESSION   .
VERSION     .
KEYWORDS    MEIS1A-MIY
SOURCE      synthetic DNA construct
  ORGANISM  synthetic DNA construct
REFERENCE   1 (bases 1 to 838)
  AUTHORS   Fischbach NA, Rozenfeld S, Shen W, Fong S, Chrobak D, Ginzinger D,
            Kogan SC, Radhakrishnan A, Le Beau MM, Largman C, Lawrence HJ
  TITLE     HOXB6 overexpression in murine bone marrow immortalizes a
            myelomonocytic precursor in vitro and causes hematopoietic stem cell
            expansion and acute myeloid leukemia in vivo.
  JOURNAL   Blood. 2005 Feb 15. 105(4):1456-66.
  PUBMED    15522959
REFERENCE   2 (bases 1 to 838)
  AUTHORS   .
  TITLE     Direct Submission
  JOURNAL   Exported May 31, 2021 from SnapGene Server 1.1.58
            http://www.snapgene.com
FEATURES             Location/Qualifiers
     source          1..838
                     /organism="synthetic DNA construct"
                     /mol_type="other DNA"
ORIGIN
        1 accgtcgagt tttctcgagg ttaacgaatt cggttacatg tagtgccact gcccctccat
       61 gcccatattc atgcccattc cactcatagg tcctggcgct ctgatgccca tgtgctgctg
      121 accgtccatt acaaaacctc ccattggctg tccatcaggg ttataaggtg tcccttggct
      181 gactgctcgg ttggactggt ctatcatggg ctgcactatt cttctccggg cattaataaa
      241 ccaattgttc acttgaagga tggtaagtcc tgtatcttgt gccaactgct ttttctgttc
      301 ttcagaaggg taagggtgtg ttagatgctg gaacagccac gccctcatga tattggtggc
      361 tactttggga aagatgccac gctttttgtg acgctttttg tccttatcag ggtcatcatc
      421 gtcacctgtg ctgggggaag ctacactgtt gtccaagcca tcaccttgct cactgctgtt
      481 atccccactg tgtgaagtat ggccaccgct ggaagggccc ggggttcctc ctgaacgagt
      541 ggatgccgtg tcatcatggt ctctattcca agagggctgg tcagttagat ttgctgatct
      601 tgttacatct tcactgtctg attttgatcc tccttctcta tcatctatca ccaaatcgat
      661 aggcattttc cctttcaaac agctaatant accggtggca gaaattgtca cataattcgt
      721 gtaccttctc taattccaac agatgaaacc tttanacttg tatggcttga atcatcagtt
      781 atccagttct ggattagaga gaatanaggt tttttctgcg cgaatctgnt tggcgaac
//
