>Addgene plasmid #21013 | MEIS1A-MIY | addgene partial sequence | sequence record 81579 | IRES-F 5'-TGGCTCTCCTCAAGCGTATT-3'
CCCATTGTATGGGATCTGATCTGGGGCCTCGGTGCACATGCTTTACATGTGTTTAGTCGAGGTTAAAAAA
CGTCTAGGCCCCCCGAACCACGGGGACGTGGTTTTCCTTTGAAAAACACGATGATAATACCATGGTGAGC
AAGGGCGAGGAGCTGTTCACCGGGGTGGTGCCCATCCTGGTCGAGCTGGACGGCGACGTAAACGGCCACA
AGTTCAGCGTGTCCGGCGAGGGCGAGGGCGATGCCACCTACGGCAAGCTGACCCTGAAGTTCATCTGCAC
CACCGGCAAGCTGCCCGTGCCCTGGCCCACCCTCGTGACCACCTTCGGCTACGGCCTGCAGTGCTTCGCC
CGCTACCCCGACCACATGAAGCAGCACGACTTCTTCAAGTCCGCCATGCCCGAAGGCTACGTCCAGGAGC
GCACCATCTTCTTCAAGGACGACGGCAACTACAAGACCCGCGCCGAGGTGAAGTTCGAGGGCGACACCCT
GGTGAACCGCATCGAGCTGAAGGGCATCGACTTCAAGGAGGACGGCAACATCCTGGGGCACAAGCTGGAG
TACAACTACAACAGCCACAACGTCTATATCATGGCCGACAAGCAGAAGAACGGCATCAAGGTGAACTTCA
AGATCCGCCACAACATCGAGGACGGCAGCGTGCAGCTCGCCGACCACTACCAGCAGAACACCCCCATCGG
CGACGGCCCCGTGCTGCTGCCCGACAACCACTACCTGAGCTACCAGTCCGCCCTGAGCAAAGACCCCAAC
GAGAAGCGCGATCACATGGTCCTGCTGGAGTTCGTGACCGCCGCCGGGATCACTCTCGGCATGGACGAGC
TGTACAAGTAAAGCGGCCCGATAAAATAAAAGATTTTATTTAGTCTCCAGAAAAA
